Addgene plasmid #186773: pU1_000
Purpose: (Empty Backbone) * Engineered U1 snRNA plasmid for insertion of guide sequences.
Depositing lab: Eugene Yeo. Depositing organization: University of California, San Diego (UCSD). Publication: Engineered U1 snRNAs to modulate alternatively spliced exons. Hatch ST, Smargon AA, Yeo GW. Methods. 2022 Jun 25;205:140-148. doi: 10.1016/j.ymeth.2022.06.008. PubMed 35764245.
Backbone
  Vector backbone: pUC19
  Backbone manufacturer: NEB
  Backbone size (bp): 2500
  Vector type: Mammalian Expression, Bacterial Expression, CRISPR
  Promoter: U1 Promoter
Growth in bacteria
  Bacterial resistance: Ampicillin, 100 μg/mL
  Growth temperature: 37°C
  Growth strain: DH5alpha
  Copy number: High Copy
Gene/Insert
  Cloning method: Gibson Cloning
Terms and licenses: Academic/Nonprofit Terms; Industry Terms: Not Available to Industry
How to cite: pU1_000 was a gift from Eugene Yeo (Addgene plasmid # 186773 ; http://n2t.net/addgene:186773 ; RRID:Addgene_186773)
