[The description below was written by a language model from this plasmid's Addgene catalogue record and pLannotate feature annotations shown in this document.]
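Description:
pU1_000 is an empty-backbone plasmid built on pUC19 for expressing engineered U1 small nuclear RNAs in mammalian cells. It is propagated in E. coli as a high-copy plasmid through the ColE1/pUC-type origin of replication and is selected with ampicillin via the β-lactamase gene and its native promoter. The sequenced record is 3,272 nt, and the annotation shows the usual pUC19 remnants around the cloning region: a fragment of lacZα, part of the pUC multiple cloning site, the lac promoter, lac operator and CAP binding site. Short fragments annotated as lacI, rop and the pBR322 bom region are also present. These appear to be vestigial backbone sequence rather than functional parts of the payload.

The payload is a U1 snRNA cassette inserted into the lacZα/MCS region. The annotation identifies the U1 spliceosomal RNA itself (about 160 nt), and the catalogue lists a U1 promoter as the driving element. That promoter is not separately annotated in the feature table, although there is unannotated sequence upstream of the U1 RNA where it would be expected. U1 snRNA normally recognises 5′ splice sites by base pairing through its 5′ end. In this design the plasmid serves as a scaffold into which a user-defined guide sequence is inserted, by Gibson assembly according to the record, to redirect the snRNA to a chosen pre-mRNA target. No guide is present in this version. The associated work concerns using engineered U1 snRNAs to modulate alternatively spliced exons, so the construct is the starting point for cloning targeted U1 variants for transfection-based splicing studies. No mammalian selection marker or reporter is annotated.
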