Features (pLannotate 1.2.2; 12 found; start..end, strand, type, name):
    137..236     +  misc_feature   bom (fragment): basis of mobility region from pBR322
    242..396     -  CDS            lacZα (fragment): LacZα fragment of β-galactosidase; lacZ fragment
    810..968     +  ncRNA          U1: Accession: RF00003 - U1 spliceosomal RNA
   1005..1038    +  misc_feature   MCS (fragment): pUC18/19 multiple cloning site
   1075..1091    -  protein_bind   lac operator: The lac repressor binds to the lac operator to inhibit transcription in E. coli. This inhibition can be relieved by adding lactose or isopropyl-β-D-thiogalactopyranoside (IPTG). lac repressor encoded by lacI
   1099..1129    -  promoter       lac promoter: promoter for the E. coli lac operon
   1144..1165    -  protein_bind   CAP binding site: CAP binding activates transcription in the presence of cAMP. E. coli catabolite activator protein
   1178..1270    -  CDS            lacI (fragment): lac repressor; lacI; The lac repressor binds to the lac operator to inhibit transcription in E. coli. This inhibition can be relieved by adding lactose or isopropyl-β-D-thiogalactopyranoside (IPTG).
   1453..2041    -  rep_origin     ori: high-copy-number ColE1/pMB1/pBR322/pUC origin of replication
   2212..3072    -  CDS            AmpR: β-lactamase; bla; confers resistance to ampicillin, carbenicillin, and related antibiotics
   3073..3177    -  promoter       AmpR promoter: bla
   3272..35      +  CDS            rop (fragment) (across the origin): Rop protein, which maintains plasmids at low copy number; rop
>Addgene plasmid #186773 | pU1_000 | addgene full sequence | sequence record 369173 | Addgene NGS Result
TCGCGCGTTTCGGTGATGACGGTGAAAACCTCTGACACATGCAGCTCCCGGAGACGGTCACAGCTTGTCT
GTAAGCGGATGCCGGGAGCAGACAAGCCCGTCAGGGCGCGTCAGCGGGTGTTGGCGGGTGTCGGGGCTGG
CTTAACTATGCGGCATCAGAGCAGATTGTACTGAGAGTGCACCATATGCGGTGTGAAATACCGCACAGAT
GCGTAAGGAGAAAATACCGCATCAGGCGCCATTCGCCATTCAGGCTGCGCAACTGTTGGGAAGGGCGATC
GGTGCGGGCCTCTTCGCTATTACGCCAGCTGGCGAAAGGGGGATGTGCTGCAAGGCGATTAAGTTGGGTA
ACGCCAGGGTTTTCCCAGTCACGACGTTGTAAAACGACGGCCAGTGTAACACAGGCTAAGGACCAGCTTC
TTTGGGAGAGAACAGACGCAGGGGCGGGAGGGAAAAAGGGAGAGGCAGACGTCACTTCCCCTTGGCGGCT
CTGGCAGCAGATTGGTCGGTTGAGTGGCAGAAAGGCAGACGGGGACTGGGCAAGGCACTGTCGGTGACAT
CACGGACAGGGCGACTTCTATGTAGATGAGGCAGCGCAGAGGCTGCTGCTTCGCCACTTGCTGCTTCACC
ACGAAGGAGTTCCCGTGCCCTGGGAGCGGGTTCAGGACCGCTGATCGGAAGTGAGAATCCCAGCTGTGTG
TCAGGGCTGGAAAGGGCTCGGGAGTGCGCGGGGCAAGTGACCGTGTGTGTAAAGAGTGAGGCGTATGAGG
CTGTGTCGGGGCAGAGGCCCAAGATCTCGGGTCTTCGAGAAGACCTGCAGGGGAGATACCATGATCACGA
AGGTGGTTTTCCCAGGGCGAGGCTTATCCATTGCACTCCGGATGTGCTGACCCCTGCGATTTCCCCAAAT
GTGGGAAACTCGACTGCATAATTTGTGGTAGTGGGGGACTGCGTTCGCGCTTTCCCCTGACTTTCTGGAG
TTTCAAAAGTAGACTGTACGCTAAATCCTCTAGAGTCGACCTGCAGGCATGCAAGCTTGGCGTAATCATG
GTCATAGCTGTTTCCTGTGTGAAATTGTTATCCGCTCACAATTCCACACAACATACGAGCCGGAAGCATA
AAGTGTAAAGCCTGGGGTGCCTAATGAGTGAGCTAACTCACATTAATTGCGTTGCGCTCACTGCCCGCTT
TCCAGTCGGGAAACCTGTCGTGCCAGCTGCATTAATGAATCGGCCAACGCGCGGGGAGAGGCGGTTTGCG
TATTGGGCGCTCTTCCGCTTCCTCGCTCACTGACTCGCTGCGCTCGGTCGTTCGGCTGCGGCGAGCGGTA
TCAGCTCACTCAAAGGCGGTAATACGGTTATCCACAGAATCAGGGGATAACGCAGGAAAGAACATGTGAG
CAAAAGGCCAGCAAAAGGCCAGGAACCGTAAAAAGGCCGCGTTGCTGGCGTTTTTCCATAGGCTCCGCCC
CCCTGACGAGCATCACAAAAATCGACGCTCAAGTCAGAGGTGGCGAAACCCGACAGGACTATAAAGATAC
CAGGCGTTTCCCCCTGGAAGCTCCCTCGTGCGCTCTCCTGTTCCGACCCTGCCGCTTACCGGATACCTGT
CCGCCTTTCTCCCTTCGGGAAGCGTGGCGCTTTCTCATAGCTCACGCTGTAGGTATCTCAGTTCGGTGTA
GGTCGTTCGCTCCAAGCTGGGCTGTGTGCACGAACCCCCCGTTCAGCCCGACCGCTGCGCCTTATCCGGT
AACTATCGTCTTGAGTCCAACCCGGTAAGACACGACTTATCGCCACTGGCAGCAGCCACTGGTAACAGGA
TTAGCAGAGCGAGGTATGTAGGCGGTGCTACAGAGTTCTTGAAGTGGTGGCCTAACTACGGCTACACTAG
AAGAACAGTATTTGGTATCTGCGCTCTGCTGAAGCCAGTTACCTTCGGAAAAAGAGTTGGTAGCTCTTGA
TCCGGCAAACAAACCACCGCTGGTAGCGGTGGTTTTTTTGTTTGCAAGCAGCAGATTACGCGCAGAAAAA
AAGGATCTCAAGAAGATCCTTTGATCTTTTCTACGGGGTCTGACGCTCAGTGGAACGAAAACTCACGTTA
AGGGATTTTGGTCATGAGATTATCAAAAAGGATCTTCACCTAGATCCTTTTAAATTAAAAATGAAGTTTT
AAATCAATCTAAAGTATATATGAGTAAACTTGGTCTGACAGTTACCAATGCTTAATCAGTGAGGCACCTA
TCTCAGCGATCTGTCTATTTCGTTCATCCATAGTTGCCTGACTCCCCGTCGTGTAGATAACTACGATACG
GGAGGGCTTACCATCTGGCCCCAGTGCTGCAATGATACCGCGAGACCCACGCTCACCGGCTCCAGATTTA
TCAGCAATAAACCAGCCAGCCGGAAGGGCCGAGCGCAGAAGTGGTCCTGCAACTTTATCCGCCTCCATCC
AGTCTATTAATTGTTGCCGGGAAGCTAGAGTAAGTAGTTCGCCAGTTAATAGTTTGCGCAACGTTGTTGC
CATTGCTACAGGCATCGTGGTGTCACGCTCGTCGTTTGGTATGGCTTCATTCAGCTCCGGTTCCCAACGA
TCAAGGCGAGTTACATGATCCCCCATGTTGTGCAAAAAAGCGGTTAGCTCCTTCGGTCCTCCGATCGTTG
TCAGAAGTAAGTTGGCCGCAGTGTTATCACTCATGGTTATGGCAGCACTGCATAATTCTCTTACTGTCAT
GCCATCCGTAAGATGCTTTTCTGTGACTGGTGAGTACTCAACCAAGTCATTCTGAGAATAGTGTATGCGG
CGACCGAGTTGCTCTTGCCCGGCGTCAATACGGGATAATACCGCGCCACATAGCAGAACTTTAAAAGTGC
TCATCATTGGAAAACGTTCTTCGGGGCGAAAACTCTCAAGGATCTTACCGCTGTTGAGATCCAGTTCGAT
GTAACCCACTCGTGCACCCAACTGATCTTCAGCATCTTTTACTTTCACCAGCGTTTCTGGGTGAGCAAAA
ACAGGAAGGCAAAATGCCGCAAAAAAGGGAATAAGGGCGACACGGAAATGTTGAATACTCATACTCTTCC
TTTTTCAATATTATTGAAGCATTTATCAGGGTTATTGTCTCATGAGCGGATACATATTTGAATGTATTTA
GAAAAATAAACAAATAGGGGTTCCGCGCACATTTCCCCGAAAAGTGCCACCTGACGTCTAAGAAACCATT
ATTATCATGACATTAACCTATAAAAATAGGCGTATCACGAGGCCCTTTCGTC
